Addgene plasmid #109250: pTHSSe_52
Purpose: ColE1 BbsI cloning vector
Depositing lab: Christopher Voigt. Depositing organization: Massachusetts Institute of Technology. Publication: Engineered promoters enable constant gene expression at any copy number in bacteria. Segall-Shapiro TH, Sontag ED, Voigt CA. Nat Biotechnol. 2018 Mar 19. pii: nbt.4111. doi: 10.1038/nbt.4111. PubMed 29553576.
Backbone
  Vector backbone: unknown
  Vector type: Bacterial Expression
Growth in bacteria
  Bacterial resistance: Ampicillin, 100 μg/mL
  Growth temperature: 37°C
  Growth strain: DH5alpha
  Copy number: High Copy
Gene/Insert
  Gene/Insert name: sfGFP
  Species: Synthetic
  Promoter: PJ23105
  Cloning method: Gibson Cloning
Terms and licenses: Academic/Nonprofit Terms; Industry Terms: Not Available to Industry
How to cite: pTHSSe_52 was a gift from Christopher Voigt (Addgene plasmid # 109250 ; http://n2t.net/addgene:109250 ; RRID:Addgene_109250)
