[The description below was written by a language model from this plasmid's Addgene catalogue record and pLannotate feature annotations shown in this document.]
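Description:
pTHSSe_52 is a small (about 3.2 kb) bacterial plasmid described by its depositors as a ColE1 BbsI cloning vector. It was made for a study of engineered promoters that hold gene expression constant regardless of copy number in bacteria. It replicates in E. coli from a high-copy ColE1/pMB1-type origin and is selected with ampicillin through a β-lactamase (AmpR) gene driven by its native bla promoter. The parent backbone is not recorded. BioBrick prefix and suffix sequences flank the expression cassette, which points to a BioBrick-style standard plasmid architecture.

The payload is a constitutive superfolder GFP reporter unit. The catalogue names the promoter as PJ23105, a member of the Anderson constitutive promoter family. The automated annotation detects only a short fragment matching the related J23119 promoter at that position, which probably reflects the sequence shared across this family rather than a different part. Downstream lies the sTRSV hammerhead ribozyme, a self-cleaving RNA element commonly used as an insulator to trim the 5′ untranslated region so that translation is less dependent on the upstream promoter context. The sfGFP coding sequence follows and is terminated by the rrnB T1 and T7Te terminators in tandem. Further terminators (a his operon terminator and another putative bacterial terminator) flank the cassette and help isolate it from the rest of the plasmid.

The BbsI sites implied by the stated purpose are not annotated in the feature table, so their positions and the segment they replace are not stated. BbsI is a Type IIS enzyme, so the vector is presumably meant for Golden Gate-style insertion of parts into a high-copy ColE1 context, with sfGFP fluorescence as the expression readout.
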