Features (pLannotate 1.2.2; 12 found; start..end, strand, type, name):
     28..46      +  promoter       J23119(SpeI) promoter (fragment): bacterial promoter (Registry of Standard Biological Parts BBa J23119) modified to end with an SpeI site
     64..113     +  misc_RNA       sTRSV HHRz: hammerhead ribozyme from the tobacco ringspot virus satellite RNA (Khvorova et al., 2003)
    156..869     +  CDS            Superfolder GFP: Superfolder GFP is a basic (constitutively fluorescent) green fluorescent protein published in 2005, derived from Aequorea victoria. It is reported to be a very rapidly-maturing weak dimer.
    889..960     +  terminator     rrnB T1 terminator: transcription terminator T1 from the E. coli rrnB gene
    976..1003    +  terminator     T7Te terminator: phage T7 early transcription terminator
   1022..1042    +  misc_feature   BioBrick suffix: universal suffix for all parts
   1043..1100    +  terminator     his operon terminator: This putative transcriptin terminator from the E. coli his operon has a 2-bp deletion introduced during synthesis. Its efficiency has not been determined.
   1272..1860    +  rep_origin     ori: high-copy-number ColE1/pMB1/pBR322/pUC origin of replication
   2055..2915    -  CDS            AmpR: β-lactamase; bla; confers resistance to ampicillin, carbenicillin, and related antibiotics
   2916..3020    -  promoter       AmpR promoter: bla
   3110..3153    -  terminator     bacterial terminator: putative bacterial transcription terminator
   3156..1       +  misc_feature   BioBrick prefix (across the origin): BioBrick prefix for parts that do not start with "ATG"
>Addgene plasmid #109250 | pTHSSe_52 | addgene full sequence | sequence record 210101 | Addgene NGS Result
GGGAGGTGTCTTCGGCGCGCCTTTACGGCTAGCTCAGTCCTAGGTACTATGCTAGCAAGGTAGCTGTCAC
CGGATGTGCTTTCCGGTCTGATGAGTCCGTGAGGACGAAACAGCCTCTACAAATAATTTTGTTTAATCAC
ACAGGAAAGTACTAGATGAGCAAAGGAGAAGAACTTTTCACTGGAGTTGTCCCAATTCTTGTTGAATTAG
ATGGTGATGTTAATGGGCACAAATTTTCTGTCCGTGGAGAGGGTGAAGGTGATGCTACAAACGGAAAACT
CACCCTTAAATTTATTTGCACTACTGGAAAACTACCTGTTCCGTGGCCAACACTTGTCACTACTCTGACC
TATGGTGTTCAATGCTTTTCCCGTTATCCGGATCACATGAAACGGCATGACTTTTTCAAGAGTGCCATGC
CCGAAGGTTATGTACAGGAACGCACTATATCTTTCAAAGATGACGGGACCTACAAGACGCGTGCTGAAGT
CAAGTTTGAAGGTGATACCCTTGTTAATCGTATCGAGTTAAAGGGTATTGATTTTAAAGAAGATGGAAAC
ATTCTTGGACACAAACTCGAGTACAACTTTAACTCACACAATGTATACATCACGGCAGACAAACAAAAGA
ATGGAATCAAAGCTAACTTCAAAATTCGCCACAACGTTGAAGATGGTTCCGTTCAACTAGCAGACCATTA
TCAACAAAATACTCCAATTGGCGATGGCCCTGTCCTTTTACCAGACAACCATTACCTGTCGACACAATCT
GTCCTTTCGAAAGATCCCAACGAAAAGCGTGACCACATGGTCCTTCTTGAGTTTGTAACTGCTGCTGGGA
TTACACATGGCATGGATGAGCTCTACAAATAATACTAGAGCCAGGCATCAAATAAAACGAAAGGCTCAGT
CGAAAGACTGGGCCTTTCGTTTTATCTGTTGTTTGTCGGTGAACGCTCTCTACTAGAGTCACACTGGCTC
ACCTTCGGGTGGGCCTTTCTGCGTTTATAGAAGACATCGCTTACTAGTAGCGGCCGCTGCAGTCCGGCAA
AAAAGGGCAAGGTGTCACCACCCTGCCCTTTTTCTTTAAAACCGAAAAGATTACTTCGCGTTATGCAGGC
TTCCTCGCTCACTGACTCGCTGCGCTCGGTCGTTCGGCTGCGGCGAGCGGTATCAGCTCACTCAAAGGCG
GTAATTCATGACCAAAATCCCTTAACGTGAGTTTTCGTTCCACTGAGCGTCAGACCCCGTAGAAAAGATC
AAAGGATCTTCTTGAGATCCTTTTTTTCTGCGCGTAATCTGCTGCTTGCAAACAAAAAAACCACCGCTAC
CAGCGGTGGTTTGTTTGCCGGATCAAGAGCTACCAACTCTTTTTCCGAAGGTAACTGGCTTCAGCAGAGC
GCAGATACCAAATACTGTCCTTCTAGTGTAGCCGTAGTTAGGCCACCACTTCAAGAACTCTGTAGCACCG
CCTACATACCTCGCTCTGCTAATCCTGTTACCAGTGGCTGCTGCCAGTGGCGATAAGTCGTGTCTTACCG
GGTTGGACTCAAGACGATAGTTACCGGATAAGGCGCAGCGGTCGGGCTGAACGGGGGGTTCGTGCACACA
GCCCAGCTTGGAGCGAACGACCTACACCGAACTGAGATACCTACAGCGTGAGCTATGAGAAAGCGCCACG
CTTCCCGAAGGGAGAAAGGCGGACAGGTATCCGGTAAGCGGCAGGGTCGGAACAGGAGAGCGCACGAGGG
AGCTTCCAGGGGGAAACGCCTGGTATCTTTATAGTCCTGTCGGGTTTCGCCACCTCTGACTTGAGCGTCG
ATTTTTGTGATGCTCGTCAGGGGGGCGGAGCCTATGGAAAAACGCCAGCAACGCGGCCTTTTTACGGTTC
CTGGCCTTTTGCTGGCCTTTTGCTCACATGTTCTTTCCTGCGTTATCCCCTGATTCTGTGGATAACCGTC
GATTATCAAAAAGGATCTTCACCTAGATCCTTTTAAATTAAAAATGAAGTTTTAAATCAATCTAAAGTAT
ATATGAGTAAACTTGGTCTGACAGTTACCAATGCTTAATCAGTGAGGCACCTATCTCAGCGATCTGTCTA
TTTCGTTCATCCATAGTTGCCTGACTCCCCGTCGTGTAGATAACTACGATACGGGAGGGCTTACCATCTG
GCCCCAGTGCTGCAATGATACCGCGAGAACCACGCTCACCGGCTCCAGATTTATCAGCAATAAACCAGCC
AGCCGGAAGGGCCGAGCGCAGAAGTGGTCCTGCAACTTTATCCGCCTCCATCCAGTCTATTAATTGTTGC
CGGGAAGCTAGAGTAAGTAGTTCGCCAGTTAATAGTTTGCGCAACGTTGTTGCCATTGCTACAGGCATCG
TGGTGTCACGCTCGTCGTTTGGTATGGCTTCATTCAGCTCCGGTTCCCAACGATCAAGGCGAGTTACATG
ATCCCCCATGTTGTGCAAAAAAGCGGTTAGCTCCTTCGGTCCTCCGATCGTTGTCAGAAGTAAGTTGGCC
GCAGTGTTATCACTCATGGTTATGGCAGCACTGCATAATTCTCTTACTGTCATGCCATCCGTAAGATGCT
TTTCTGTGACTGGTGAGTACTCAACCAAGTCATTCTGAGAATAGTGTATGCGGCGACCGAGTTGCTCTTG
CCCGGCGTCAATACGGGATAATACCGCGCCACATAGCAGAACTTTAAAAGTGCTCATCATTGGAAAACGT
TCTTCGGGGCGAAAACTCTCAAGGATCTTACCGCTGTTGAGATCCAGTTCGATATAACCCACTCGTGCAC
CCAACTGATCTTCAGCATCTTTTACTTTCACCAGCGTTTCTGGGTGAGCAAAAACAGGAAGGCAAAATGC
CGCAAAAAAGGGAATAAGGGCGACACGGAAATGTTGAATACTCATACTCTTCCTTTTTCAATATTATTGA
AGCATTTATCAGGGTTATTGTCTCATGAGCGGATACATATTTGAATGTATTTAGAAAAATAAACAAATAG
GGGTTCCGCGCACATTTCCCCGAAAAGTGCCACCTGACGTCTAAGAAACCATTATTATCATGACATTAAC
CTATAAAAATAGGCGTATCACGAGGCAGAATTTCAGATAAAAAAAATCCTTAGCTTTCGCTAAGGATGAT
TTCTGGAATTCGCGGCCGCTTCTAGA
